Addgene plasmid #121754: IX401: pMVP (L3-L2) 6x His epitope tag + polyA
Purpose: pMVP L3-L2 entry plasmid, contains 6x His epitope tag + polyA for 3- or 4-component MultiSite Gateway Pro assembly. Allows C-term epitope fusion to a gene of interest.
Depositing lab: Christopher Newgard. Depositing organization: Duke University. Publication: Creation of versatile cloning platforms for transgene expression and dCas9-based epigenome editing. Haldeman JM, Conway AE, Arlotto ME, Slentz DH, Muoio DM, Becker TC, Newgard CB. Nucleic Acids Res. 2018 Dec 27. pii: 5264291. doi: 10.1093/nar/gky1286. PubMed 30590691.
Backbone
  Vector backbone: pDONR221 P3-P2
  Backbone manufacturer: Invitrogen
  Backbone size w/o insert (bp): 2555
  Vector type: Synthetic Biology ; pMVP Gateway Entry Plasmid
Growth in bacteria
  Bacterial resistance: Kanamycin, 50 μg/mL
  Growth temperature: 37°C
  Growth strain: DH5alpha
  Copy number: High Copy
Gene/Insert
  Gene/Insert name: 6x His epitope tag + polyA
  Species: Synthetic
  Insert size (bp): 277
  Cloning method: Gateway Cloning
  Sequencing primers: 5′ M13F; 3′ M13R
Terms and licenses: Academic/Nonprofit Terms; Industry Terms: Not Available to Industry
How to cite: IX401: pMVP (L3-L2) 6x His epitope tag + polyA was a gift from Christopher Newgard (Addgene plasmid # 121754 ; http://n2t.net/addgene:121754 ; RRID:Addgene_121754)
