[The description below was written by a language model from this plasmid's Addgene catalogue record and pLannotate feature annotations shown in this document.]
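Description:
IX401: pMVP (L3-L2) 6x His epitope tag + polyA is a small Gateway entry plasmid from the pMVP modular cloning toolkit, built by recombining a synthetic cassette into the Invitrogen pDONR221 P3-P2 donor backbone. It is maintained in E. coli as a high-copy plasmid through a ColE1/pUC-type origin and is selected with kanamycin via the aminoglycoside phosphotransferase gene (KanR). The sequenced record is about 2.8 kb, consistent with the stated backbone plus a 277 bp insert. The backbone also carries rrnB T1 and T2 transcription terminators upstream of the recombination cassette, which insulate it from read-through transcription. A T7 promoter and M13 priming sites flank the insert for sequence verification. Short annotated lacI and lacZα fragments appear to be backbone remnants rather than functional genes.

The payload lies between attL3 and attL2, the sites recognised by LR Clonase. It consists of a synthetic 6x His tag coding segment followed by a polyadenylation signal, which the feature table identifies as the bovine growth hormone poly(A) signal. The His tag itself is not separately annotated, but presumably occupies the short interval between attL3 and the poly(A) element. The module has no promoter of its own. It is designed as the terminal component in 3- or 4-fragment MultiSite Gateway Pro assemblies, where it is joined downstream of an entry clone carrying a gene of interest. The resulting open reading frame acquires a C-terminal His tag and a transcript-terminating poly(A) signal in the final destination vector. Such a tag is generally used for detecting or affinity-purifying the expressed protein.
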