Features (pLannotate 1.2.2; 10 found; start..end, strand, type, name):
    121..213     +  CDS            lacI (fragment): lac repressor; lacI; The lac repressor binds to the lac operator to inhibit transcription in E. coli. This inhibition can be relieved by adding lactose or isopropyl-β-D-thiogalactopyranoside (IPTG).
    268..295     -  terminator     rrnB T2 terminator: transcription terminator T2 from the E. coli rrnB gene
    427..470     +  terminator     rrnB T1 terminator: Escherichia coli rrnB; transcription terminator T1 from the E. coli rrnB gene
    517..553     -  CDS            lacZα (fragment): LacZα fragment of β-galactosidase; lacZ fragment
    570..665     +  protein_bind   attL3: mutant version of attL; recombination site for the Gateway® LR reaction LR Clonase™
    728..839     +  polyA_signal   bGH poly(A) signal: bovine growth hormone polyadenylation signal
    944..1043    -  protein_bind   attL2: mutant version of attL; recombination site for the Gateway® LR reaction LR Clonase™
   1074..1092    -  promoter       T7 promoter: promoter for bacteriophage T7 RNA polymerase
   1226..2035    +  CDS            KanR: aminoglycoside phosphotransferase; aph(3')-Ia; confers resistance to kanamycin in bacteria or G418 (Geneticin®) in eukaryotes
   2182..2770    +  rep_origin     ori: high-copy-number ColE1/pMB1/pBR322/pUC origin of replication
>Addgene plasmid #121754 | IX401: pMVP (L3-L2) 6x His epitope tag + polyA | addgene full sequence | sequence record 237194 | Addgene NGS Result
CTTTCCTGCGTTATCCCCTGATTCTGTGGATAACCGTATTACCGCCTTTGAGTGAGCTGATACCGCTCGC
CGCAGCCGAACGACCGAGCGCAGCGAGTCAGTGAGCGAGGAAGCGGAAGAGCGCCCAATACGCAAACCGC
CTCTCCCCGCGCGTTGGCCGATTCATTAATGCAGCTGGCACGACAGGTTTCCCGACTGGAAAGCGGGCAG
TGAGCGCAACGCAATTAATACGCGTACCGCTAGCCAGGAAGAGTTTGTAGAAACGCAAAAAGGCCATCCG
TCAGGATGGCCTTCTGCTTAGTTTGATGCCTGGCAGTTTATGGCGGGCGTCCTGCCCGCCACCCTCCGGG
CCGTTGCTTCACAACGTTCAAATCCGCTCCCGGCGGATTTGTCCTACTCAGGAGAGCGTTCACCGACAAA
CAACAGATAAAACGAAAGGCCCAGTCTTCCGACTGAGCCTTTCGTTTTATTTGATGCCTGGCAGTTCCCT
ACTCTCGCGTTAACGCTAGCATGGATGTTTTCCCAGTCACGACGTTGTAAAACGACGGCCAGTCTTAAGC
TCGGGCCCCAAATAATGATTTTATTTTGACTGATAGTGACCTGTTCGTTGCAACAAATTGATGAGCAATG
CTTTTTTATAATGCCAACTTTGTATAATAAAGTTGGTGGCGGATCCCACCATCATCACCATCACTAAGAA
TTCCTAGAGCTCGCTGATCAGCCTCGACTGTGCCTTCTAGTTGCCAGCCATCTGTTGTTTGCCCCTCCCC
CGTGCCTTCCTTGACCCTGGAAGGTGCCACTCCCACTGTCCTTTCCTAATAAAATGAGGAAATTGCATCG
CATTGTCTGAGTAGGTGTCATTCTATTCTGGGGGGTGGGGTGGGGCAGGACAGCAAGGGGGAGGATTGGG
AAGAGAATAGCAGGCATGCTGGGGAGGTACCTGACCCAGCTTTCTTGTACAAAGTTGGCATTATAAGAAA
GCATTGCTTATCAATTTGTTGCAACGAACAGGTCACTATCAGTCAAAATAAAATCATTATTTGCCATCCA
GCTGCAGGGCGGCCGCGATATCCCCTATAGTGAGTCGTATTACATGGTCATAGCTGTTTCCTGGCAGCTC
TGGCCCGTGTCTCAAAATCTCTGATGTTACATTGCACAAGATAAAAATATATCATCATGAACAATAAAAC
TGTCTGCTTACATAAACAGTAATACAAGGGGTGTTATGAGCCATATTCAACGGGAAACGTCGAGGCCGCG
ATTAAATTCCAACATGGATGCTGATTTATATGGGTATAAATGGGCTCGCGATAATGTCGGGCAATCAGGT
GCGACAATCTATCGCTTGTATGGGAAGCCCGATGCGCCAGAGTTGTTTCTGAAACATGGCAAAGGTAGCG
TTGCCAATGATGTTACAGATGAGATGGTCAGACTAAACTGGCTGACGGAATTTATGCCTCTTCCGACCAT
CAAGCATTTTATCCGTACTCCTGATGATGCATGGTTACTCACCACTGCGATCCCCGGAAAAACAGCATTC
CAGGTATTAGAAGAATATCCTGATTCAGGTGAAAATATTGTTGATGCGCTGGCAGTGTTCCTGCGCCGGT
TGCATTCGATTCCTGTTTGTAATTGTCCTTTTAACAGCGATCGCGTATTTCGTCTCGCTCAGGCGCAATC
ACGAATGAATAACGGTTTGGTTGATGCGAGTGATTTTGATGACGAGCGTAATGGCTGGCCTGTTGAACAA
GTCTGGAAAGAAATGCATAAACTTTTGCCATTCTCACCGGATTCAGTCGTCACTCATGGTGATTTCTCAC
TTGATAACCTTATTTTTGACGAGGGGAAATTAATAGGTTGTATTGATGTTGGACGAGTCGGAATCGCAGA
CCGATACCAGGATCTTGCCATCCTATGGAACTGCCTCGGTGAGTTTTCTCCTTCATTACAGAAACGGCTT
TTTCAAAAATATGGTATTGATAATCCTGATATGAATAAATTGCAGTTTCATTTGATGCTCGATGAGTTTT
TCTAATCAGAATTGGTTAATTGGTTGTAACACTGGCAGAGCATTACGCTGACTTGACGGGACGGCGCAAG
CTCATGACCAAAATCCCTTAACGTGAGTTACGCGTCGTTCCACTGAGCGTCAGACCCCGTAGAAAAGATC
AAAGGATCTTCTTGAGATCCTTTTTTTCTGCGCGTAATCTGCTGCTTGCAAACAAAAAAACCACCGCTAC
CAGCGGTGGTTTGTTTGCCGGATCAAGAGCTACCAACTCTTTTTCCGAAGGTAACTGGCTTCAGCAGAGC
GCAGATACCAAATACTGTTCTTCTAGTGTAGCCGTAGTTAGGCCACCACTTCAAGAACTCTGTAGCACCG
CCTACATACCTCGCTCTGCTAATCCTGTTACCAGTGGCTGCTGCCAGTGGCGATAAGTCGTGTCTTACCG
GGTTGGACTCAAGACGATAGTTACCGGATAAGGCGCAGCGGTCGGGCTGAACGGGGGGTTCGTGCACACA
GCCCAGCTTGGAGCGAACGACCTACACCGAACTGAGATACCTACAGCGTGAGCTATGAGAAAGCGCCACG
CTTCCCGAAGGGAGAAAGGCGGACAGGTATCCGGTAAGCGGCAGGGTCGGAACAGGAGAGCGCACGAGGG
AGCTTCCAGGGGGAAACGCCTGGTATCTTTATAGTCCTGTCGGGTTTCGCCACCTCTGACTTGAGCGTCG
ATTTTTGTGATGCTCGTCAGGGGGGCGGAGCCTATGGAAAAACGCCAGCAACGCGGCCTTTTTACGGTTC
CTGGCCTTTTGCTGGCCTTTTGCTCACATGTT
